Addgene plasmid #24632: pKS104
Depositing lab: Jay Keasling. Depositing organization: University of California, Berkeley. Publication: Microbial production of fatty-acid-derived fuels and chemicals from plant biomass. Steen EJ, Kang Y, Bokinsky G, Hu Z, Schirmer A, McClure A, Del Cardayre SB, Keasling JD.. Nature. 2010 Jan 28;463(7280):559-62. 10.1038/nature08721 PubMed 20111002.
Backbone
  Vector backbone: ColE1?
  Vector type: Bacterial Expression, Synthetic Biology
Growth in bacteria
  Bacterial resistance: Ampicillin, 100 μg/mL
  Growth temperature: 37°C
  Growth strain: DH5alpha
  Copy number: Unknown
Gene/Insert
  Gene/Insert name: fadD (M3351), atfA
  Species: E. coli
  Cloning method: Restriction Enzyme
  Sequencing primers: 5′ unknown
Terms and licenses: Academic/Nonprofit Terms; Industry Terms: Not Available to Industry
Depositor comments: single operon, fadD (e.coli) and atfA wax ester synthase EJ Steen et al. 2009 Nature 10.1038/nature08721
How to cite: pKS104 was a gift from Jay Keasling (Addgene plasmid # 24632 ; http://n2t.net/addgene:24632 ; RRID:Addgene_24632)
