[The description below was written by a language model from this plasmid's Addgene catalogue record and pLannotate feature annotations shown in this document.]
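Description:
pKS104 is a 6.8 kb bacterial expression plasmid built for metabolic engineering of fatty-acid-derived products in E. coli. The catalogue lists the backbone only tentatively as ColE1 and gives the copy number as unknown. The annotated sequence does show a ColE1/pMB1-family origin of replication, along with a β-lactamase gene under its own promoter for ampicillin selection, followed by a lambda t0 terminator. A short fragment of a tetracycline resistance gene is also annotated, but it appears to be a non-functional remnant of earlier vector construction.

The payload is a two-gene synthetic operon transcribed from a lacUV5 promoter with an adjacent lac operator. The plasmid carries its own lacI gene and promoter, so expression is repressed until IPTG or lactose is added. The first gene is E. coli fadD, which encodes the long-chain acyl-CoA synthetase that converts free fatty acids into acyl-CoA thioesters. The catalogue entry notes a variant designation, "M3351", without further explanation. The second gene is atfA, annotated as the bifunctional wax ester synthase/diacylglycerol acyltransferase of Acinetobacter baylyi ADP1, although the catalogue species field lists only E. coli. This enzyme condenses acyl-CoAs with alcohols to form esters. Tandem rrnB T1 and T7Te terminators close the operon.

Together the two enzymes activate fatty acids and then esterify them, a route to wax esters or fatty acid alkyl esters. This fits the associated work on microbial production of fatty-acid-derived fuels and chemicals from plant biomass, where such a plasmid would presumably be combined with other pathway modules.
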