Features (pLannotate 1.2.2; 14 found; start..end, strand, type, name):
     15..36      -  protein_bind   CAP binding site: CAP binding activates transcription in the presence of cAMP. E. coli catabolite activator protein
     49..1131    -  CDS            lacI: lac repressor; lacI; The lac repressor binds to the lac operator to inhibit transcription in E. coli. This inhibition can be relieved by adding lactose or isopropyl-β-D-thiogalactopyranoside (IPTG).
   1132..1209    -  promoter       lacI promoter: lacI
   1217..1496    -  CDS            TcR (fragment): tetracycline efflux protein; tet; confers resistance to tetracycline
   1520..1550    +  promoter       lac UV5 promoter: E. coli lac promoter with an "up" mutation
   1558..1574    +  protein_bind   lac operator: The lac repressor binds to the lac operator to inhibit transcription in E. coli. This inhibition can be relieved by adding lactose or isopropyl-β-D-thiogalactopyranoside (IPTG). lac repressor encoded by lacI
   1615..3297    +  CDS            fadD: LCFA_ECOLI - Also known as oldD. Experimental evidence at protein level: Swiss-Prot protein existence level 1. Catalyzes the esterification, concomitant with transport, of exogenous long-chain fatty acids into metabolically active CoA thioesters for subsequent degradation or incorporation into phospholipids. Activity is the highest with fatty acid substrates of > 10 carbon atoms (PubMed:15213221). Is involved in the aerobic beta- oxidative degradation of fatty acids, which allows aerobic growth of E.coli on fatty acids as a sole carbon and energy source (PubMed:12535077). From Escherichia coli
   3321..4694    +  CDS            wax-dgaT: WSD_ACIAD - Experimental evidence at protein level: Swiss-Prot protein existence level 1. Bifunctional wax ester synthase/diacylglycerol acyltransferase (WS and DGAT). Catalyzes the terminal and only committed step in triacylglycerol synthesis by using diacylglycerol and fatty acyl CoA as substrates. Required for storage lipid synthesis. WS uses C(12)-CoA to C(18)-CoA substrates whereas DGAT prefers C(20)-CoA. Upon expression in E.coli and Pseudomonas citronellolis (DSM 50332) both WS and DGAT activities increase. From Acinetobacter baylyi (strain ATCC 33305 / BD413 / ADP1).
   4730..4801    +  terminator     rrnB T1 terminator: transcription terminator T1 from the E. coli rrnB gene
   4817..4844    +  terminator     T7Te terminator: phage T7 early transcription terminator
   5002..5590    -  rep_origin     ori: high-copy-number ColE1/pMB1/pBR322/pUC origin of replication
   5678..5772    -  terminator     lambda t0 terminator: transcription terminator from phage lambda
   5802..6662    -  CDS            AmpR: β-lactamase; bla; confers resistance to ampicillin, carbenicillin, and related antibiotics
   6663..6767    -  promoter       AmpR promoter: bla
>Addgene plasmid #24632 | pKS104 | depositor full sequence | sequence record 11468 | Author sequence
GACGTCGGTGCCTAATGAGTGAGCTAACTTACATTAATTGCGTTGCGCTCACTGCCCGCTTTCCAGTCGG
GAAACCTGTCGTGCCAGCTGCATTAATGAATCGGCCAACGCGCGGGGAGAGGCGGTTTGCGTATTGGGCG
CCAGGGTGGTTTTTCTTTTCACCAGTGAGACGGGCAACAGCTGATTGCCCTTCACCGCCTGGCCCTGAGA
GAGTTGCAGCAAGCGGTCCACGCTGGTTTGCCCCAGCAGGCGAAAATCCTGTTTGATGGTGGTTAACGGC
GGGATATAACATGAGCTGTCTTCGGTATCGTCGTATCCCACTACCGAGATGTCCGCACCAACGCGCAGCC
CGGACTCGGTAATGGCGCGCATTGCGCCCAGCGCCATCTGATCGTTGGCAACCAGCATCGCAGTGGGAAC
GATGCCCTCATTCAGCATTTGCATGGTTTGTTGAAAACCGGACATGGCACTCCAGTCGCCTTCCCGTTCC
GCTATCGGCTGAATTTGATTGCGAGTGAGATATTTATGCCAGCCAGCCAGACGCAGACGCGCCGAGACAG
AACTTAATGGGCCCGCTAACAGCGCGATTTGCTGGTGACCCAATGCGACCAGATGCTCCACGCCCAGTCG
CGTACCGTCTTCATGGGAGAAAATAATACTGTTGATGGGTGTCTGGTCAGAGACATCAAGAAATAACGCC
GGAACATTAGTGCAGGCAGCTTCCACAGCAATGGCATCCTGGTCATCCAGCGGATAGTTAATGATCAGCC
CACTGACGCGTTGCGCGAGAAGATTGTGCACCGCCGCTTTACAGGCTTCGACGCCGCTTCGTTCTACCAT
CGACACCACCACGCTGGCACCCAGTTGATCGGCGCGAGATTTAATCGCCGCGACAATTTGCGACGGCGCG
TGCAGGGCCAGACTGGAGGTGGCAACGCCAATCAGCAACGACTGTTTGCCCGCCAGTTGTTGTGCCACGC
GGTTGGGAATGTAATTCAGCTCCGCCATCGCCGCTTCCACTTTTTCCCGCGTTTTCGCAGAAACGTGGCT
GGCCTGGTTCACCACGCGGGAAACGGTCTGATAAGAGACACCGGCATACTCTGCGACATCGTATAACGTT
ACTGGTTTCACATTCACCACCCTGAATTGACTCTCTTCCGGGCGCTATCATGCCATACCGCGAAAGGTTT
TGCGCCATTCGATGGTGTCCGGGATCTCGACGCTCTCCCTTATGCGACTCCTGCATTAGGAAGCAGCCCA
GTAGTAGGTTGAGGCCGTTGAGCACCGCCGCCGCAAGGAATGGTGCATGCAAGGAGATGGCGCCCAACAG
TCCCCCGGCCACGGGGCCTGCCACCATACCCACGCCGAAACAAGCGCTCATGAGCCCGAAGTGGCGAGCC
CGATCTTCCCCATCGGTGATGTCGGCGATATAGGCGCCAGCAACCGCACCTGTGGCGCCGGTGATGCCGG
CCACGATGCGTCCGGCGTAGAGGATCGAGATCGTTTAGGCACCCCAGGCTTTACACTTTATGCTTCCGGC
TCGTATAATGTGTGGAATTGTGAGCGGATAACAATTTCAGAATTCAAAAGATCTTTTAAGAAGGAGATAT
ACATATGAAGAAGGTTTGGCTTAACCGTTATCCCGCGGACGTTCCGACGGAGATCAACCCTGACCGTTAT
CAATCTCTGGTAGATATGTTTGAGCAGTCGGTCGCGCGCTACGCCGATCAACCTGCGTTTGTGAATATGG
GGGAGGTAATGACCTTCCGCAAGCTGGAAGAACGCAGTCGCGCGTTTGCCGCTTATTTGCAACAAGGGTT
GGGGCTGAAGAAAGGCGATCGCGTTGCGTTGATGATGCCTAATTTATTGCAATATCCGGTGGCGCTGTTT
GGCATTTTGCGTGCCGGGATGATCGTCGTAAACGTTAACCCGTTGTATACCCCGCGTGAGCTTGAGCATC
AGCTTAACGATAGCGGCGCATCGGCGATTGTTATCGTGTCTAACTTTGCTCACACACTGGAAAAAGTGGT
TGATAAAACCGCCGTTCAGCACGTAATTCTGACCCGTATGGGCGATCAGCTATCTACGGCAAAAGGCACG
GTAGTCAATTTCGTTGTTAAATACATCAAGCGTTTGGTGCCGAAATACCATCTGCCAGATGCCATTTCAT
TTCGTAGCGCACTGCATAACGGCTACCGGATGCAGTACGTCAAACCCGAACTGGTGCCGGAAGATTTAGC
TTTTCTGCAATACACCGGCGGCACCACTGGTGTGGCGAAAGGCGCGATGCTGACTCACCGCAATATGCTG
GCGAACCTGGAACAGGTTAACGCGACCTATGGTCCGCTGTTGCATCCGGGCAAAGAGCTGGTGGTGACGG
CGCTGCCGCTGTATCACATTTTTGCCCTGACCATTAACTGCCTGCTGTTTATCGAACTGGGTGGGCAGAA
CCTGCTTATCACTAACCCGCGCGATATTCCAGGGTTGGTAAAAGAGTTAGCGAAATATCCGTTTACCGCT
ATCACGGGCGTTAACACCTTGTTCAATGCGTTGCTGAACAATAAAGAGTTCCAGCAGCTGGATTTCTCCA
GTCTGCATCTTTCCGCAGGCGGTGGGATGCCAGTGCAGCAAGTGGTGGCAGAGCGTTGGGTGAAACTGAC
CGGACAGTATCTGCTGGAAGGCTATGGCCTTACCGAGTGTGCGCCGCTGGTCAGCGTTAACCCATATGAT
ATTGATTATCATAGTGGTAGCATCGGTTTGCCGGTGCCGTCGACGGAAGCCAAACTGGTGGATGATGATG
ATAATGAAGTACCACCAGGTCAACCGGGTGAGCTTTGTGTCAAAGGACCGCAGGTGATGCTGGGTTACTG
GCAGCGTCCCGATGCTACCGATGAAATCATCAAAAATGGCTGGTTACACACCGGCGACATCGCGGTAATG
GATGAAGAAGGATTCCTGCGCATTGTCGATCGTAAAAAAGACATGATTCTGGTTTCCGGTTTTAACGTCT
ATCCCAACGAGATTGAAGATGTCGTCATGCAGCATCCTGGCGTACAGGAAGTCGCGGCTGTTGGCGTACC
TTCCGGCTCCAGTGGTGAAGCGGTGAAAATCTTCGTAGTGAAAAAAGATCCATCGCTTACCGAAGAGTCA
CTGGTGACTTTTTGCCGCCGTCAGCTCACGGGATACAAAGTACCGAAGCTGGTGGAGTTTCGTGATGAGT
TACCGAAATCTAACGTCGGAAAAATTTTGCGACGAGAATTACGTGACGAAGCGCGCGGCAAAGTGGACAA
TAAAGCCTGAACTAGTAAGGAGGAAACAGAATGCGCCCATTACATCCGATTGATTTTATATTCCTGTCAC
TAGAAAAAAGACAACAGCCTATGCATGTAGGTGGTTTATTTTTGTTTCAGATTCCTGATAACGCCCCAGA
CACCTTTATTCAAGATCTGGTGAATGATATCCGGATATCAAAATCAATCCCTGTTCCACCATTCAACAAT
AAACTGAATGGGCTTTTTTGGGATGAAGATGAAGAGTTTGATTTAGATCATCATTTTCGTCATATTGCAC
TGCCTCATCCTGGTCGTATTCGTGAATTGCTTATTTATATTTCACAAGAGCACAGTACGCTGCTAGATCG
GGCAAAGCCCTTGTGGACCTGCAATATTATTGAAGGAATTGAAGGCAATCGTTTTGCCATGTACTTCAAA
ATTCACCATGCGATGGTCGATGGCGTTGCTGGTATGCGGTTAATTGAAAAATCACTCTCCCATGATGTAA
CAGAAAAAAGTATCGTGCCACCTTGGTGTGTTGAGGGAAAACGTGCAAAGCGCTTAAGAGAACCTAAAAC
AGGTAAAATTAAGAAAATCATGTCTGGTATTAAGAGTCAGCTTCAGGCGACACCCACAGTCATTCAAGAG
CTTTCTCAGACAGTATTTAAAGATATTGGACGTAATCCTGATCATGTTTCAAGCTTTCAGGCGCCTTGTT
CTATTTTGAATCAGCGTGTGAGCTCATCGCGACGTTTTGCAGCACAGTCTTTTGACCTAGATCGTTTTCG
TAATATTGCCAAATCGTTGAATGTGACCATTAATGATGTTGTACTAGCGGTATGTTCTGGTGCATTACGT
GCGTATTTGATGAGTCATAATAGTTTGCCTTCAAAACCATTAATTGCCATGGTTCCAGCCTCTATTCGCA
ATGACGATTCAGATGTCAGCAACCGTATTACGATGATTCTGGCAAATTTGGCAACCCACAAAGATGATCC
TTTACAACGTCTTGAAATTATCCGCCGTAGTGTTCAAAACTCAAAGCAACGCTTCAAACGTATGACCAGC
GATCAGATTCTAAATTATAGTGCTGTCGTATATGGCCCTGCAGGACTCAACATAATTTCTGGCATGATGC
CAAAACGCCAAGCCTTCAATCTGGTTATTTCCAATGTGCCTGGCCCAAGAGAGCCACTTTACTGGAATGG
TGCCAAACTTGATGCACTCTACCCAGCTTCAATTGTATTAGACGGTCAAGCATTGAATATTACAATGACC
AGTTATTTAGATAAACTTGAAGTTGGTTTGATTGCATGCCGTAATGCATTGCCAAGAATGCAGAATTTAC
TGACACATTTAGAAGAAGAAATTCAACTATTTGAAGGCGTAATTGCAAAGCAGGAAGATATTAAAACAGC
CAATTAAGGATCCAAACTCGAGTAAGGATCTCCAGGCATCAAATAAAACGAAAGGCTCAGTCGAAAGACT
GGGCCTTTCGTTTTATCTGTTGTTTGTCGGTGAACGCTCTCTACTAGAGTCACACTGGCTCACCTTCGGG
TGGGCCTTTCTGCGTTTATACCTAGGGCGTTCGGCTGCGGCGAGCGGTATCAGCTCACTCAAAGGCGGTA
ATACGGTTATCCACAGAATCAGGGGATAACGCAGGAAAGAACATGTGAGCAAAAGGCCAGCAAAAGGCCA
GGAACCGTAAAAAGGCCGCGTTGCTGGCGTTTTTCCATAGGCTCCGCCCCCCTGACGAGCATCACAAAAA
TCGACGCTCAAGTCAGAGGTGGCGAAACCCGACAGGACTATAAAGATACCAGGCGTTTCCCCCTGGAAGC
TCCCTCGTGCGCTCTCCTGTTCCGACCCTGCCGCTTACCGGATACCTGTCCGCCTTTCTCCCTTCGGGAA
GCGTGGCGCTTTCTCATAGCTCACGCTGTAGGTATCTCAGTTCGGTGTAGGTCGTTCGCTCCAAGCTGGG
CTGTGTGCACGAACCCCCCGTTCAGCCCGACCGCTGCGCCTTATCCGGTAACTATCGTCTTGAGTCCAAC
CCGGTAAGACACGACTTATCGCCACTGGCAGCAGCCACTGGTAACAGGATTAGCAGAGCGAGGTATGTAG
GCGGTGCTACAGAGTTCTTGAAGTGGTGGCCTAACTACGGCTACACTAGAAGGACAGTATTTGGTATCTG
CGCTCTGCTGAAGCCAGTTACCTTCGGAAAAAGAGTTGGTAGCTCTTGATCCGGCAAACAAACCACCGCT
GGTAGCGGTGGTTTTTTTGTTTGCAAGCAGCAGATTACGCGCAGAAAAAAAGGATCTCAAGAAGATCCTT
TGATCTTTTCTACGGGGTCTGACGCTCAGTGGAACGAAAACTCACGTTAAGGGATTTTGGTCATGACTAG
TGCTTGGATTCTCACCAATAAAAAACGCCCGGCGGCAACCGAGCGTTCTGAACAAATCCAGATGGAGTTC
TGAGGTCATTACTGGATCTATCAACAGGAGTCCAAGCGAGCTCGTAAACTTGGTCTGACAGTTACCAATG
CTTAATCAGTGAGGCACCTATCTCAGCGATCTGTCTATTTCGTTCATCCATAGTTGCCTGACTCCCCGTC
GTGTAGATAACTACGATACGGGAGGGCTTACCATCTGGCCCCAGTGCTGCAATGATACCGCGAGACCCAC
GCTCACCGGCTCCAGATTTATCAGCAATAAACCAGCCAGCCGGAAGGGCCGAGCGCAGAAGTGGTCCTGC
AACTTTATCCGCCTCCATCCAGTCTATTAATTGTTGCCGGGAAGCTAGAGTAAGTAGTTCGCCAGTTAAT
AGTTTGCGCAACGTTGTTGCCATTGCTACAGGCATCGTGGTGTCACGCTCGTCGTTTGGTATGGCTTCAT
TCAGCTCCGGTTCCCAACGATCAAGGCGAGTTACATGATCCCCCATGTTGTGCAAAAAAGCGGTTAGCTC
CTTCGGTCCTCCGATCGTTGTCAGAAGTAAGTTGGCCGCAGTGTTATCACTCATGGTTATGGCAGCACTG
CATAATTCTCTTACTGTCATGCCATCCGTAAGATGCTTTTCTGTGACTGGTGAGTACTCAACCAAGTCAT
TCTGAGAATAGTGTATGCGGCGACCGAGTTGCTCTTGCCCGGCGTCAATACGGGATAATACCGCGCCACA
TAGCAGAACTTTAAAAGTGCTCATCATTGGAAAACGTTCTTCGGGGCGAAAACTCTCAAGGATCTTACCG
CTGTTGAGATCCAGTTCGATGTAACCCACTCGTGCACCCAACTGATCTTCAGCATCTTTTACTTTCACCA
GCGTTTCTGGGTGAGCAAAAACAGGAAGGCAAAATGCCGCAAAAAAGGGAATAAGGGCGACACGGAAATG
TTGAATACTCATACTCTTCCTTTTTCAATATTATTGAAGCATTTATCAGGGTTATTGTCTCATGAGCGGA
TACATATTTGAATGTATTTAGAAAAATAAACAAATAGGGGTTCCGCGCACATTTCCCCGAAAAGTGCCAC
CT
