>Addgene plasmid #24632 | pKS104 | addgene partial sequence | sequence record 30699 | 24632 with eFadD-F 5'-tggatgaagaagggttcctg
CGTACCTTCCGGCTCCAGTGGTGAAGCGGTGAAAATCTTCGTAGTGAAAAAAGATCCATCGCTTACCGAA
GAGTCACTGGTGACTTTTTGCCGCCGTCAGCTCACGGGATACAAAGTACCGAAGCTGGTGGAGTTTCGTG
ATGAGTTACCGAAATCTAACGTCGGAAAAATTTTGCGACGAGAATTACGTGACGAAGCGCGCGGCAAAGT
GGACAATAAAGCCTGAACTAGTAAGGAGGAAACAGAATGCGCCCATTACATCCGATTGATTTTATATTCC
TGTCACTAGAAAAAAGACAACAGCCTATGCATGTAGGTGGTTTATTTTTGTTTCAGATTCCTGATAACGC
CCCAGACACCTTTATTCAGGATCTGGTGAATGATATCCGGATATCAAAATCAATCCCTGTTCCACCATTC
AACAATAAACTGAATGGGCTTTTTTGGGATGAAGATGAAGAGTTTGATTTAGATCATCATTTTCGTCATA
TTGCACTGCCTCATCCTGGTCGTATTCGTGAATTGCTTATTTATATTTCACAAGAGCACAGTACGCTGCT
AGATCGGGCAAAGCCCTTGTGGACCTGCAATATTATTGAAGGAATTGAAGGCAATCGTTTTGCCATGTAC
TTCAAAATTCACCATGCGATGGTCGATGGCGTTGCTGGTATGCGGTTAATTGAAAAATCACTCTCCCATG
ATGTAACAGAAAAAAGTATCGTGGCCACCTTGGTGTGTTGAGGGAAAACGTGCAAAAGCGCTTAAGAG
