>Addgene plasmid #24632 | pKS104 | addgene partial sequence | sequence record 30700 | 24632 with pBRrevBam
GCCACGATGCGTCCGGCGTAGAGGATCGAGATCGTTTAGGCACCCAAGGCTTTACACTTTATGCTTCCGG
CTCGTATAATGTGTGGAATTGTGAGCGGATAACAATTTCAGAATTCAAAAGATCTTTTAAGAAGGAGATA
TACATATGAAGAAGGTTTGGCTTAACCGTTATCCCGCGGACGTTCCGACGGAGATCAACCCTGACCGTTA
TCAATCTCTGGTAGATATGTTTGAGCAGTCGGTCGCGCGCTACGCCGATCAACCTGCGTTTGTGAATATG
GGGGAGGTAATGACCTTCCGCAAGCTGGAAGAACGCAGTCGCGCGTTTGCCGCTTATTTGCAACAAGGGT
TGGGGCTGAAGAAAGGCGATCGCGTTGCGTTGATGATGCCTAATTTATTGCAATATCCGGTGGCGCTGTT
TGGCATTTTGCGTGCCGGGATGATCGTCGTAAACGTTAACCCGTTGTATACCCCGCGTGAGCTTGAGCAT
CAGCTTAACGATAGCGGCGCATCGGCGATTGTTATCGTGTCTAACTTTGCTCACACACTGGAAAAAGTGG
TTGATAAAACCGCCGTTCAGCACGTAATTCTGACCCGTATGGGCGATCAGCTATCTACGGCAAAGGGCAC
GGTAGTCAATTTCGTTGTTAAATACATCAAGCGTTTGGTGCCGAAATACCATCTGCCAGATGCCATTTCA
TTTCGTAGCGCACTGCATAACGGCTACCGGATGCAGTACGTCAAACCCGAACTGGTGCCGGAAGATTTAG
CTTTTCTGCAATACACCGGCGGCACCACTGGTGTGGCGAAAGGCGCGATGCTGACTCACCGCAATATGCT
GGCGAACCTGGAACAGGTTAACGCGACC
