>Addgene plasmid #24632 | pKS104 | addgene partial sequence | sequence record 30701 | 24632 with Amp-R
GTTCTTCGGGGCGAAAACTCTCAAGGATCTTACCGCTGTTGAGATCCAGTTCGATGTAACCCACTCGTGC
ACCCAACTGATCTTCAGCATCTTTTACTTTCACCAGCGTTTCTGGGTGAGCAAAAACAGGAAGGCAAAAT
GCCGCAAAAAAGGGAATAAGGGCGACACGGAAATGTTGAATACTCATACTCTTCCTTTTTCAATATTATT
GAAGCATTTATCAGGGTTATTGTCTCATGAGCGGATACATATTTGAATGTATTTAGAAAAATAAACAAAT
AGGGGTTCCGCGCACATTTCCCCGAAAAGTGCCACCTGACGTCGGTGCCTAATGAGTGAGCTAACTTACA
TTAATTGCGTTGCGCTCACTGCCCGCTTTCCAGTCGGGAAACCTGTCGTGCCAGCTGCATTAATGAATCG
GCCAACGCGCGGGGAGAGGCGGTTTGCGTATTGGGCGCCAGGGTGGTTTTTCTTTTCACCAGTGAGACGG
GCAACAGCTGATTGCCCTTCACCGCCTGGCCCTGAGAGAGTTGCAGCAAGCGGTCCACGCTGGTTTGCCC
CAGCAGGCGAAAATCCTGTTTGATGGTGGTTAACGGCGGGATATAACATGAGCTGTCTTCGGTATCGTCG
TATCCCACTACCGAGATGTCCGCACCAACGCGCAGCCCGGACTCGGTAATGGCGCGCATTGCGCCCAGCG
CCATCTGATCGTTGGCAACCAGCATCGCAGTGGGAACGATGCCCTCATTCAGCATTTGCATGGTTTGTTG
AAAACCGGACATGGCACTCCAGTCGCCTTCCCGTTCCGCTATCGGCTGAATTTGATTGCGAGTGAGATAT
TTATGCCAGCCAGCCAGACGCAGACGCGCCGAGACAG
