>Addgene plasmid #24632 | pKS104 | addgene partial sequence | sequence record 30702 | 24632 with pGEX-3
AGTGCGGGTCTGGCGCGTCCGAGCTCCGATGAAATCATCAAAAATGGCTGGTTACACACCGGCGACCTCT
NGGTAATGGATGAAGAAGGATTCCTGCGCATTGTCGATCGTAAAAAAGACATGATTCTGGTTTCCGGTTT
TAACGTCTATCCCAACGAGATTGAAGATGTCGTCATGCAGCATCCTGGCGTACAGGAAGTCGCGGCTGTT
GGCGTACCTTCCGGCTCCAGTGGTGAAGCGGTGAAAATCTTCGTAGTGAAAAAAGATCCATCGCTTACCG
AAGAGTCACTGGTGACTTTTTGCCGCCGTCAGCTCACGGGATACAAAGTACCGAAGCTGGTGGAGTTTCG
TGATGAGTTACCGAAATCTAACGTCGGAAAAATTTTGCGACGAGAATTACGTGACGAAGCGCGCGGCAAA
GTGGACAATAAAGCCTGAACTAGTAAGGAGGAAACAGAATGCGCCCATTACATCCGATTGATTTTATATT
CCTGTCACTAGAAAAAAGACAACAGCCTATGCATGTAGGTGGTTTATTTTTGTTTCAGATTCCTGATAAC
GCCCCAGACACCTTTATTCAGGATCTGGTGAATGATATCCGGATATCAAAATCAATCCCTGTTCCACCAT
TCAACAATAAACTGAATGGGCTTTTTTGGGATGAAGATGAAGAGTTTGATTTAGATCATCATTTTCGTCA
TATTGCACTGCCTCATCCTGGTCGTATTCGTGAATTGCTTATTTATATTTCACAAGAGCACAGTACGCTG
CTAGATCGGGCAAAGCCCCTTGTGGACCTGCAATATTATTGAAGGGAATTGAAGGCAATCGTTTTGCCAT
GTACTTTCAAAAATTCNCCATGCGAATGGGTCGAATGGCGTTGCTGGNNATGCCGGTTAANTTGAAAAAA
TCNCTCTCCCATGGATGTAACAGAAAAAAGTATCGTGCCCNCCTTTGGTGTGTTGAAGGGAAA
